>Addgene plasmid #173581 | Lenti-sgBap1#1/Cre | addgene full sequence | sequence record 361385 | Addgene NGS Result
AATGTATTTAGAAAAATAAACAAATAGGGGTTCCGCGCACATTTCCCCGAAAAGTGCCACCTGACGTCGA
CGGATCGGGAGATCTCCCGATCCCCTATGGTGCACTCTCAGTACAATCTGCTCTGATGCCGCATAGTTAA
GCCAGTATCTGCTCCCTGCTTGTGTGTTGGAGGTCGCTGAGTAGTGCGCGAGCAAAATTTAAGCTACAAC
AAGGCAAGGCTTGACCGACAATTGCATGAAGAATCTGCTTAGGGTTAGGCGTTTTGCGCTGCTTCGCGAT
GTACGGGCCAGATATACGCGTTGACATTGATTATTGACTAGTTATTAATAGTAATCAATTACGGGGTCAT
TAGTTCATAGCCCATATATGGAGTTCCGCGTTACATAACTTACGGTAAATGGCCCGCCTGGCTGACCGCC
CAACGACCCCCGCCCATTGACGTCAATAATGACGTATGTTCCCATAGTAACGCCAATAGGGACTTTCCAT
TGACGTCAATGGGTGGAGTATTTACGGTAAACTGCCCACTTGGCAGTACATCAAGTGTATCATATGCCAA
GTACGCCCCCTATTGACGTCAATGACGGTAAATGGCCCGCCTGGCATTATGCCCAGTACATGACCTTATG
GGACTTTCCTACTTGGCAGTACATCTACGTATTAGTCATCGCTATTACCATGGTGATGCGGTTTTGGCAG
TACATCAATGGGCGTGGATAGCGGTTTGACTCACGGGGATTTCCAAGTCTCCACCCCATTGACGTCAATG
GGAGTTTGTTTTGGCACCAAAATCAACGGGACTTTCCAAAATGTCGTAACAACTCCGCCCCATTGACGCA
AATGGGCGGTAGGCGTGTACGGTGGGAGGTCTATATAAGCAGCGCGTTTTGCCTGTACTGGGTCTCTCTG
GTTAGACCAGATCTGAGCCTGGGAGCTCTCTGGCTAACTAGGGAACCCACTGCTTAAGCCTCAATAAAGC
TTGCCTTGAGTGCTTCAAGTAGTGTGTGCCCGTCTGTTGTGTGACTCTGGTAACTAGAGATCCCTCAGAC
CCTTTTAGTCAGTGTGGAAAATCTCTAGCAGTGGCGCCCGAACAGGGACTTGAAAGCGAAAGGGAAACCA
GAGGAGCTCTCTCGACGCAGGACTCGGCTTGCTGAAGCGCGCACGGCAAGAGGCGAGGGGCGGCGACTGG
TGAGTACGCCAAAAATTTTGACTAGCGGAGGCTAGAAGGAGAGAGATGGGTGCGAGAGCGTCAGTATTAA
GCGGGGGAGAATTAGATCGCGATGGGAAAAAATTCGGTTAAGGCCAGGGGGAAAGAAAAAATATAAATTA
AAACATATAGTATGGGCAAGCAGGGAGCTAGAACGATTCGCAGTTAATCCTGGCCTGTTAGAAACATCAG
AAGGCTGTAGACAAATACTGGGACAGCTACAACCATCCCTTCAGACAGGATCAGAAGAACTTAGATCATT
ATATAATACAGTAGCAACCCTCTATTGTGTGCATCAAAGGATAGAGATAAAAGACACCAAGGAAGCTTTA
GACAAGATAGAGGAAGAGCAAAACAAAAGTAAGACCACCGCACAGCAAGCGGCCGGCCGCTGATCTTCAG
ACCTGGAGGAGGAGATATGAGGGACAATTGGAGAAGTGAATTATATAAATATAAAGTAGTAAAAATTGAA
CCATTAGGAGTAGCACCCACCAAGGCAAAGAGAAGAGTGGTGCAGAGAGAAAAAAGAGCAGTGGGAATAG
GAGCTTTGTTCCTTGGGTTCTTGGGAGCAGCAGGAAGCACTATGGGCGCAGCGTCAATGACGCTGACGGT
ACAGGCCAGACAATTATTGTCTGGTATAGTGCAGCAGCAGAACAATTTGCTGAGGGCTATTGAGGCGCAA
CAGCATCTGTTGCAACTCACAGTCTGGGGCATCAAGCAGCTCCAGGCAAGAATCCTGGCTGTGGAAAGAT
ACCTAAAGGATCAACAGCTCCTGGGGATTTGGGGTTGCTCTGGAAAACTCATTTGCACCACTGCTGTGCC
TTGGAATGCTAGTTGGAGTAATAAATCTCTGGAACAGATTTGGAATCACACGACCTGGATGGAGTGGGAC
AGAGAAATTAACAATTACACAAGCTTAATACACTCCTTAATTGAAGAATCGCAAAACCAGCAAGAAAAGA
ATGAACAAGAATTATTGGAATTAGATAAATGGGCAAGTTTGTGGAATTGGTTTAACATAACAAATTGGCT
GTGGTATATAAAATTATTCATAATGATAGTAGGAGGCTTGGTAGGTTTAAGAATAGTTTTTGCTGTACTT
TCTATAGTGAATAGAGTTAGGCAGGGATATTCACCATTATCGTTTCAGACCCACCTCCCAACCCCGAGGG
GACCCGACAGGCCCGAAGGAATAGAAGAAGAAGGTGGAGAGAGAGACAGAGACAGATCCATTCGATTAGT
GAACGGATCGGCACTGCGTGCGCCAATTCTGCAGACAAATGGCAGTATTCATCCACAATTTTAAAAGAAA
AGGGGGGATTGGGGGGTACAGTGCAGGGGAAAGAATAGTAGACATAATAGCAACAGACATACAAACTAAA
GAATTACAAAAACAAATTACAAAAATTCAAAATTTTCGGGTTTATTACAGGGACAGCAGAGATCCAGTTT
GGTTAGTACCGGGCCCGCTCTAGCCCTGCAGGAACTGTTTAAACTGTGAGGGCCTATTTCCCATGATTCC
TTCATATTTGCATATACGATACAAGGCTGTTAGAGAGATAATTGGAATTAATTTGACTGTAAACACAAAG
ATATTAGTACAAAATACGTGACGTAGAAAGTAATAATTTCTTGGGTAGTTTGCAGTTTTAAAATTATGTT
TTAAAATGGACTATCATATGCTTACCGTAACTTGAAAGTATTTCGATTTCTTGGCTTTATATATCTTGTG
GAAAGGACCAAACACCGCCAACGTAGAAACCTTGCGGGTTTTAGAGCTAGAAATAGCAAGTTAAAATAAG
GCTAGTCCGTTATCAACTTGAAAAAGTGGCACCGAGTCGGTGCTTTTTTGTTTGGCGCGCCTATGGCTTA
ATTAACATGGCGGCCGCATTCTACCGGGTAGGGGAGGCGCTTTTCCCAAGGCAGTCTGGAGCATGCGCTT
TAGCAGCCCCGCTGGGCACTTGGCGCTACACAAGTGGCCTCTGGCCTCGCACACATTCCACATCCACCGG
TAGGCGCCAACCGGCTCCGTTCTTTGGTGGCCCCTTCGCGCCACCTTCTACTCCTCCCCTAGTCAGGAAG
TTCCCCCCCGCCCCGCAGCTCGCGTCGTGCAGGACGTGACAAATGGAAGTAGCACGTCTCACTAGTCTCG
TGCAGATGGACAGCACCGCTGAGCAATGGAAGCGGGTAGGCCTTTGGGGCAGCGGCCAATAGCAGCTTTG
CTCCTTCGCTTTCTGGGCTCAGAGGCTGGGAAGGGGTGGGTCCGGGGGCGGGCTCAGGGGCGGGCTCAGG
GGCGGGGCGGGCGCCCGAAGGTCCTCCGGAGGCCCGGCATTCTGCACGCTTCAAAAGCGCACGTCTGCCG
CGCTGTTCTCCTCTTCCTCATCTCCGGGACCCGGGATGCCCAAGAAGAAGAGGAAGGTGTCCAATTTACT
GACCGTACACCAAAATTTGCCTGCATTACCGGTCGATGCAACGAGTGATGAGGTTCGCAAGAACCTGATG
GACATGTTCAGGGATCGCCAGGCGTTTTCTGAGCATACCTGGAAAATGCTTCTGTCCGTTTGCCGGTCGT
GGGCGGCATGGTGCAAGTTGAATAACCGGAAATGGTTTCCCGCAGAACCTGAAGATGTTCGCGATTATCT
TCTATATCTTCAGGCGCGCGGTCTGGCAGTAAAAACTATCCAGCAACATTTGGGCCAGCTAAACATGCTT
CATCGTCGGTCCGGGCTGCCACGACCAAGTGACAGCAATGCTGTTTCACTGGTTATGCGGCGGATCCGAA
AAGAAAACGTTGATGCCGGTGAACGTGCAAAACAGGCTCTAGCGTTCGAACGCACTGATTTCGACCAGGT
TCGTTCACTCATGGAAAATAGCGATCGCTGCCAGGATATACGTAATCTGGCATTTCTGGGGATTGCTTAT
AACACCCTGTTACGTATAGCCGAAATTGCCAGGATCAGGGTTAAAGATATCTCACGTACTGACGGTGGGA
GAATGTTAATCCATATTGGCAGAACGAAAACGCTGGTTAGCACCGCAGGTGTAGAGAAGGCACTTAGCCT
GGGGGTAACTAAACTGGTCGAGCGATGGATTTCCGTCTCTGGTGTAGCTGATGATCCGAATAACTACCTG
TTTTGCCGGGTCAGAAAAAATGGTGTTGCCGCGCCATCTGCCACCAGCCAGCTATCAACTCGCGCCCTGG
AAGGGATTTTTGAAGCAACTCATCGATTGATTTACGGCGCTAAGGATGACTCTGGTCAGAGATACCTGGC
CTGGTCTGGACACAGTGCCCGTGTCGGAGCCGCGCGAGATATGGCCCGCGCTGGAGTTTCAATACCGGAG
ATCATGCAAGCTGGTGGCTGGACCAATGTAAATATTGTCATGAACTATATCCGTAACCTGGATAGTGAAA
CAGGGGCAATGGTGCGCCTGCTGGAAGATGGCGATTAGCCATGTTTAAGGGTTCCGGTTCCACTAGGTAC
AATTCGATATCAAGCTTATCGATAATCAACCTCTGGATTACAAAATTTGTGAAAGATTGACTGGTATTCT
TAACTATGTTGCTCCTTTTACGCTATGTGGATACGCTGCTTTAATGCCTTTGTATCATGCTATTGCTTCC
CGTATGGCTTTCATTTTCTCCTCCTTGTATAAATCCTGGTTGCTGTCTCTTTATGAGGAGTTGTGGCCCG
TTGTCAGGCAACGTGGCGTGGTGTGCACTGTGTTTGCTGACGCAACCCCCACTGGTTGGGGCATTGCCAC
CACCTGTCAGCTCCTTTCCGGGACTTTCGCTTTCCCCCTCCCTATTGCCACGGCGGAACTCATCGCCGCC
TGCCTTGCCCGCTGCTGGACAGGGGCTCGGCTGTTGGGCACTGACAATTCCGTGGTGTTGTCGGGGAAAT
CATCGTCCTTTCCTTGGCTGCTCGCCTGTGTTGCCACCTGGATTCTGCGCGGGACGTCCTTCTGCTACGT
CCCTTCGGCCCTCAATCCAGCGGACCTTCCTTCCCGCGGCCTGCTGCCGGCTCTGCGGCCTCTTCCGCGT
CTTCGCCTTCGCCCTCAGACGAGTCGGATCTCCCTTTGGGCCGCCTCCCCGCATCGATACCGTCGACCTC
GATCGAGACCTAGAAAAACATGGAGCAATCACAAGTAGCAATACAGCAGCTACCAATGCTGATTGTGCCT
GGCTAGAAGCACAAGAGGAGGAGGAGGTGGGTTTTCCAGTCACACCTCAGGTACCTTTAAGACCAATGAC
TTACAAGGCAGCTGTAGATCTTAGCCACTTTTTAAAAGAAAAGGGGGGACTGGAAGGGCTAATTCACTCC
CAACGAAGACAAGATATCCTTGATCTGTGGATCTACCACACACAAGGCTACTTCCCTGATTGGCAGAACT
ACACACCAGGGCCAGGGATCAGATATCCACTGACCTTTGGATGGTGCTACAAGCTAGTACCAGTTGAGCA
AGAGAAGGTAGAAGAAGCCAATGAAGGAGAGAACACCCGCTTGTTACACCCTGTGAGCCTGCATGGGATG
GATGACCCGGAGAGAGAAGTATTAGAGTGGAGGTTTGACAGCCGCCTAGCATTTCATCACATGGCCCGAG
AGCTGCATCCGGACTGTACTGGGTCTCTCTGGTTAGACCAGATCTGAGCCTGGGAGCTCTCTGGCTAACT
AGGGAACCCACTGCTTAAGCCTCAATAAAGCTTGCCTTGAGTGCTTCAAGTAGTGTGTGCCCGTCTGTTG
TGTGACTCTGGTAACTAGAGATCCCTCAGACCCTTTTAGTCAGTGTGGAAAATCTCTAGCAGCATGTGAG
CAAAAGGCCAGCAAAAGGCCAGGAACCGTAAAAAGGCCGCGTTGCTGGCGTTTTTCCATAGGCTCCGCCC
CCCTGACGAGCATCACAAAAATCGACGCTCAAGTCAGAGGTGGCGAAACCCGACAGGACTATAAAGATAC
CAGGCGTTTCCCCCTGGAAGCTCCCTCGTGCGCTCTCCTGTTCCGACCCTGCCGCTTACCGGATACCTGT
CCGCCTTTCTCCCTTCGGGAAGCGTGGCGCTTTCTCATAGCTCACGCTGTAGGTATCTCAGTTCGGTGTA
GGTCGTTCGCTCCAAGCTGGGCTGTGTGCACGAACCCCCCGTTCAGCCCGACCGCTGCGCCTTATCCGGT
AACTATCGTCTTGAGTCCAACCCGGTAAGACACGACTTATCGCCACTGGCAGCAGCCACTGGTAACAGGA
TTAGCAGAGCGAGGTATGTAGGCGGTGCTACAGAGTTCTTGAAGTGGTGGCCTAACTACGGCTACACTAG
AAGAACAGTATTTGGTATCTGCGCTCTGCTGAAGCCAGTTACCTTCGGAAAAAGAGTTGGTAGCTCTTGA
TCCGGCAAACAAACCACCGCTGGTAGCGGTGGTTTTTTTGTTTGCAAGCAGCAGATTACGCGCAGAAAAA
AAGGATCTCAAGAAGATCCTTTGATCTTTTCTACGGGGTCTGACGCTCAGTGGAACGAAAACTCACGTTA
AGGGATTTTGGTCATGAGATTATCAAAAAGGATCTTCACCTAGATCCTTTTAAATTAAAAATGAAGTTTT
AAATCAATCTAAAGTATATATGAGTAAACTTGGTCTGACAGTTACCAATGCTTAATCAGTGAGGCACCTA
TCTCAGCGATCTGTCTATTTCGTTCATCCATAGTTGCCTGACTCCCCGTCGTGTAGATAACTACGATACG
GGAGGGCTTACCATCTGGCCCCAGTGCTGCAATGATACCGCGAGACCCACGCTCACCGGCTCCAGATTTA
TCAGCAATAAACCAGCCAGCCGGAAGGGCCGAGCGCAGAAGTGGTCCTGCAACTTTATCCGCCTCCATCC
AGTCTATTAATTGTTGCCGGGAAGCTAGAGTAAGTAGTTCGCCAGTTAATAGTTTGCGCAACGTTGTTGC
CATTGCTACAGGCATCGTGGTGTCACGCTCGTCGTTTGGTATGGCTTCATTCAGCTCCGGTTCCCAACGA
TCAAGGCGAGTTACATGATCCCCCATGTTGTGCAAAAAAGCGGTTAGCTCCTTCGGTCCTCCGATCGTTG
TCAGAAGTAAGTTGGCCGCAGTGTTATCACTCATGGTTATGGCAGCACTGCATAATTCTCTTACTGTCAT
GCCATCCGTAAGATGCTTTTCTGTGACTGGTGAGTACTCAACCAAGTCATTCTGAGAATAGTGTATGCGG
CGACCGAGTTGCTCTTGCCCGGCGTCAATACGGGATAATACCGCGCCACATAGCAGAACTTTAAAAGTGC
TCATCATTGGAAAACGTTCTTCGGGGCGAAAACTCTCAAGGATCTTACCGCTGTTGAGATCCAGTTCGAT
GTAACCCACTCGTGCACCCAACTGATCTTCAGCATCTTTTACTTTCACCAGCGTTTCTGGGTGAGCAAAA
ACAGGAAGGCAAAATGCCGCAAAAAAGGGAATAAGGGCGACACGGAAATGTTGAATACTCATACTCTTCC
TTTTTCAATATTATTGAAGCATTTATCAGGGTTATTGTCTCATGAGCGGATACATATTTG
Features (pLannotate 1.2.2; 21 found; start..end, strand, type, name):
     96..148     -  misc_feature   bom (fragment): basis of mobility region from pBR322
    303..682     +  enhancer       CMV enhancer: human cytomegalovirus immediate early enhancer
    683..882     +  promoter       CMV promoter: human cytomegalovirus (CMV) immediate early promoter
    900..1080    +  LTR            5' LTR (truncated): truncated 5' long terminal repeat (LTR) from HIV-1
   1127..1252    +  misc_feature   HIV-1 Ψ: packaging signal of human immunodeficiency virus type 1
   1236..1574    +  CDS            HIV-1 gag (fragment): gag protein from human immunodeficiency virus 1; gag
   1749..1982    +  misc_feature   RRE: The Rev response element (RRE) of HIV-1 allows for Rev-dependent mRNA export from the nucleus to the cytoplasm.
   2359..2459    +  CDS            Rev (fragment): human immunodeficiency virus 1 (HIV-1) Rev protein; rev; enhances nuclear export of unspliced and incompletely spliced viral mRNAs
   2509..2626    +  misc_feature   cPPT/CTS: central polypurine tract and central termination sequence of HIV-1
   2708..2948    +  promoter       U6 promoter: RNA polymerase III promoter for human U6 snRNA
   2978..3053    +  misc_RNA       gRNA scaffold: guide RNA scaffold for the Streptococcus pyogenes CRISPR/Cas9 system
   3106..3598    +  promoter       PGK promoter: mouse phosphoglycerate kinase 1 promoter
   3628..4658    +  CDS            Cre (fragment): site-specific recombinase Cre is a site-specific recombinase from bacteriophage P1. Recombination occurs at loxP sequences.
   4691..4714    +  misc_feature   MCS (fragment): pBluescript multiple cloning site
   4714..5302    +  misc_feature   WPRE: woodchuck hepatitis virus posttranscriptional regulatory element
   5303..5322    +  misc_feature   MCS (fragment): pBluescript multiple cloning site
   5324..5824    +  CDS            nef (fragment): NEF_HV1LA - Experimental evidence at protein level: Swiss-Prot protein existence level 1. Extracellular Nef protein targets CD4(+) T-lymphocytes for apoptosis by interacting with CXCR4 surface receptors. From Human immunodeficiency virus type 1 group M subtype B (isolate Lai) (HIV-1).
   5831..6011    +  LTR            5' LTR (truncated): truncated 5' long terminal repeat (LTR) from HIV-1
   6073..6661    -  rep_origin     ori: high-copy-number ColE1/pMB1/pBR322/pUC origin of replication
   6832..7692    -  CDS            AmpR: β-lactamase; bla; confers resistance to ampicillin, carbenicillin, and related antibiotics
   7693..37      -  promoter       AmpR promoter (across the origin): bla
