[The description below was written by a language model from this plasmid's Addgene catalogue record and pLannotate feature annotations shown in this document.]
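Description:
Lenti-sgBap1#1/Cre is a 7,760-nt HIV-1-based lentiviral transfer plasmid built on the pLL3.3 backbone that delivers a CRISPR guide RNA against mouse Bap1 together with Cre recombinase. In bacteria it is maintained through a high-copy ColE1/pUC-type origin and selected with ampicillin via the β-lactamase gene.

The viral portion begins with a CMV enhancer/promoter fused to a truncated 5' LTR, an arrangement that drives production of the genomic RNA in packaging cells. It is followed by the Ψ packaging signal (running into a gag fragment), the Rev response element for nuclear export of unspliced RNA, and the cPPT/CTS element that aids transduction. Two expression units follow. A human U6 RNA polymerase III promoter drives the Bap1-targeting spacer joined to the Streptococcus pyogenes Cas9 guide scaffold, and a mouse PGK promoter drives Cre. A WPRE downstream of Cre enhances transcript expression, and the cassette ends at the 3' LTR region, which the annotation tool labels as a second truncated LTR preceded by a nef fragment.

No Cas9 coding sequence or mammalian selection marker is annotated, so editing depends on Cas9 supplied by the target cells or animal. The combination suits systems in which loxP-controlled alleles are switched by Cre in the same cells that receive the guide, so that recombination and Bap1 disruption are coupled in each transduced cell. The associated publication concerns functional analysis of tumour suppressors in oncogenic KRAS-driven lung cancer, consistent with this use. The "#1" in the name suggests it is one of several Bap1 guides, though the record does not state this.
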