Addgene plasmid #173581: Lenti-sgBap1#1/Cre
Purpose: Expresses a Bap1-targeting gRNA and Cre-recombinase
Depositing lab: Charles Swanton. Depositing organization: University College London. Publication: A functional taxonomy of tumor suppression in oncogenic KRAS-driven lung cancer. Cai H, Chew SK, Li C, Tsai MK, Andrejka L, Murray CW, Hughes NW, Shuldiner EG, Ashkin EL, Tang R, Hung KL, Chen LC, Lee SYC, Yousefi M, Lin WY, Kunder CA, Cong L, McFarland CD, Petrov DA, Swanton C, Winslow MM. Cancer Discov. 2021 Feb 19. pii: 2159-8290.CD-20-1325. doi: 10.1158/2159-8290.CD-20-1325. PubMed 33608386.
Backbone
  Vector backbone: pLL3.3
  Vector type: Lentiviral, Cre/Lox, CRISPR
Growth in bacteria
  Bacterial resistance: Ampicillin, 100 μg/mL
  Growth temperature: 37°C
  Growth strain: NEB Stable
  Copy number: High Copy
Gene/Insert
  Gene/Insert name: gRNA targeting Bap1
  gRNA/shRNA sequence: CCAACGTAGAAACCTTGCGG
  Species: M. musculus (mouse)
  Entrez Gene: Bap1 (a.k.a. 2300006C11Rik, mKIAA0272, uch-x4)
  Cloning method: Restriction Enzyme; 5′ cloning site unknown (unknown if destroyed); 3′ cloning site unknown (unknown if destroyed)
Terms and licenses: Academic/Nonprofit Terms; Industry Terms: Not Available to Industry
How to cite: Lenti-sgBap1#1/Cre was a gift from Charles Swanton (Addgene plasmid # 173581 ; http://n2t.net/addgene:173581 ; RRID:Addgene_173581)
